Addgene plasmid #204201: pCDNA3-SREBP-2 (A1134-1135)
Purpose: Mammalian expression of SREBP-2
Depositing lab: Allan Weissman. Depositing organization: National Cancer Institute (NCI). Publication: SARS-CoV-2 papain-like protease plays multiple roles in regulating cellular proteins in the endoplasmic reticulum. Yang M, Mariano J, Su R, Smith CE, Das S, Gill C, Andresson T, Loncarek J, Tsai YC, Weissman AM. J Biol Chem. 2023 Oct 12;299(12):105346. doi: 10.1016/j.jbc.2023.105346. PubMed 37838170.
Backbone
  Vector backbone: pcDNA3.1(+)-N-HA
  Vector type: Mammalian Expression
Growth in bacteria
  Bacterial resistance: Ampicillin, 100 μg/mL
  Growth temperature: 37°C
  Growth strain: DH5alpha
  Copy number: High Copy
Gene/Insert
  Gene/Insert name: SREBP-2
  Species: H. sapiens (human)
  Mutation: Gly to Ala 1134 to 1135
  Entrez Gene: SREBF2 (a.k.a. SREBP-2, SREBP2, bHLHd2)
  Tag / fusion protein: T7x3 (N terminal on insert)
  Cloning method: Restriction Enzyme; 5′ cloning site Cla1 (not destroyed); 3′ cloning site Not1 (not destroyed)
Terms and licenses: Academic/Nonprofit Terms; Industry Terms: Not Available to Industry
Depositor comments: Contains silent mutations to facilitate cloning.
How to cite: pCDNA3-SREBP-2 (A1134-1135) was a gift from Allan Weissman (Addgene plasmid # 204201 ; http://n2t.net/addgene:204201 ; RRID:Addgene_204201)
