[The description below was written by a language model from this plasmid's Addgene catalogue record and pLannotate feature annotations shown in this document.]
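Description:
pCDNA3-SREBP-2 (A1134-1135) is a mammalian expression plasmid of about 8.9 kb built on a pcDNA3-type backbone (catalogued as pcDNA3.1(+)-N-HA) that encodes human SREBP-2 (SREBF2), the sterol regulatory element-binding protein 2 precursor. The open reading frame carries glycine-to-alanine substitutions at residues 1134 and 1135, near the C-terminal end of the protein, and the depositor notes that silent mutations were also introduced to facilitate cloning. The insert sits between ClaI and NotI sites and is fused at its N terminus to three tandem copies of the T7 epitope tag, which allows detection of the full-length protein and its N-terminal fragments. Although the backbone name implies an HA tag, none is annotated in the sequenced plasmid; only the triple T7 tag appears upstream of the coding sequence.

Expression is driven by the CMV immediate-early enhancer and promoter and terminated by the bovine growth hormone polyadenylation signal. A T7 promoter between the CMV promoter and the tags would permit in vitro transcription. A separate cassette with the SV40 early promoter, the neomycin phosphotransferase gene and an SV40 poly(A) signal provides G418 selection for stable mammalian lines. The short ble, lac-region, bom and HIV LTR matches in the feature table are fragments, most likely backbone remnants or incidental hits. In bacteria the plasmid replicates from a high-copy ColE1/pUC origin under ampicillin selection, and it also carries an f1 origin. The associated study concerns how the SARS-CoV-2 papain-like protease regulates endoplasmic reticulum proteins. The record does not state the reason for the mutation, though a Gly-Gly to Ala-Ala change would be consistent with testing a candidate protease recognition site.
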