Features (pLannotate 1.2.2; 23 found; start..end, strand, type, name):
    274..603     -  promoter       SV40 promoter: SV40 enhancer and early promoter
    617..1045    -  rep_origin     f1 ori (sequence partly withheld): f1 bacteriophage origin of replication; arrow indicates direction of (+) strand synthesis
   1066..1087    -  promoter       SV40 promoter (fragment): SV40 enhancer and early promoter
   1091..1315    -  polyA_signal   bGH poly(A) signal: bovine growth hormone polyadenylation signal
   1401..4820    -  CDS            SREBF2: SRBP2_HUMAN - Also known as BHLHD2, SREBP2 From Homo sapiens (Human).
   4839..4871    -  CDS            T7 tag (gene 10 leader): leader peptide from bacteriophage T7 gene 10 promotes efficient translation in E. coli
   4872..4904    -  CDS            T7 tag (gene 10 leader): leader peptide from bacteriophage T7 gene 10 promotes efficient translation in E. coli
   4905..4937    -  CDS            T7 tag (gene 10 leader): leader peptide from bacteriophage T7 gene 10 promotes efficient translation in E. coli
   4979..4997    -  promoter       T7 promoter: promoter for bacteriophage T7 RNA polymerase
   5013..5046    -  LTR            5' LTR (truncated) (fragment): truncated 5' long terminal repeat (LTR) from HIV-1
   5042..5245    -  promoter       CMV promoter: human cytomegalovirus (CMV) immediate early promoter
   5246..5625    -  enhancer       CMV enhancer: human cytomegalovirus immediate early enhancer
   5780..5832    +  misc_feature   bom (fragment): basis of mobility region from pBR322
   5891..5995    +  promoter       AmpR promoter: bla
   5996..6856    +  CDS            AmpR: β-lactamase; bla; confers resistance to ampicillin, carbenicillin, and related antibiotics
   7027..7615    +  rep_origin     ori: high-copy-number ColE1/pMB1/pBR322/pUC origin of replication
   7798..7890    +  CDS            lacI (fragment): lac repressor; lacI; The lac repressor binds to the lac operator to inhibit transcription in E. coli. This inhibition can be relieved by adding lactose or isopropyl-β-D-thiogalactopyranoside (IPTG).
   7903..7924    +  protein_bind   CAP binding site: CAP binding activates transcription in the presence of cAMP. E. coli catabolite activator protein
   7939..7969    +  promoter       lac promoter: promoter for the E. coli lac operon
   7977..7993    +  protein_bind   lac operator: The lac repressor binds to the lac operator to inhibit transcription in E. coli. This inhibition can be relieved by adding lactose or isopropyl-β-D-thiogalactopyranoside (IPTG). lac repressor encoded by lacI
   8066..8187    -  polyA_signal   SV40 poly(A) signal: SV40 polyadenylation signal
   8182..8340    -  CDS            ble (fragment): BLE_KLEPN - Experimental evidence at protein level: Swiss-Prot protein existence level 1. Binding protein with a strong affinity to the bleomycin family of antibiotics. Binds to CL990; an antimitotic-antibiotic compound. From Klebsiella pneumoniae.
   8364..207     -  CDS            neo (across the origin): KKA2_KLEPN - Also known as kan, nptII. Experimental evidence at protein level: Swiss-Prot protein existence level 1. Resistance to kanamycin, neomycin, paromomycin, ribostamycin, butirosin and gentamicin B. From Klebsiella pneumoniae.
>Addgene plasmid #204201 | pCDNA3-SREBP-2 (A1134-1135) | addgene full sequence | sequence record 417950 | Addgene NGS Result
CCACGATAGCCGCGCTGCCTCGTCCTGCAGTTCATTCAGGGCACCGGACAGGTCGGTCTTGACAAAAAGA
ACCGGGCGCCCCTGCGCTGACAGCCGGAACACGGCGGCATCAGAGCAGCCGATTGTCTGTTGTGCCCAGT
CATAGCCGAATAGCCTCTCCACCCAAGCGGCCGGAGAACCTGCGTGCAATCCATCTTGTTCAATCATGCG
AAACGATCCTCATCCTGTCTCTTGATCAGATCCGAAAATGGATATACAAGCTCCCGGGAGCTTTTTGCAA
AAGCCTAGGCCTCCAAAAAAGCCTCCTCACTACTTCTGGAATAGCTCAGAGGCAGAGGCGGCCTCGGCCT
CTGCATAAATAAAAAAAATTAGTCAGCCATGGGGCGGAGAATGGGCGGAACTGGGCGGAGTTAGGGGCGG
GATGGGCGGAGTTAGGGGCGGGACTATGGTTGCTGACTAATTGAGATGCATGCTTTGCATACTTCTGCCT
GCTGGGGAGCCTGGGGACTTTCCACACCTGGTTGCTGACTAATTGAGATGCATGCTTTGCATACTTCTGC
CTGCTGGGGAGCCTGGGGACTTTCCACACCCTAACTGACACACATTCCACAGAATTAATTCGCGTTAAAT
TTTTGTTAAATCAGCTCATTTTTTAACCAATAGGCCGAAATCGGCAAAATCCCTTATAAATCAAAAGAAT
AGACCGAGATAGGGT
[37 nt withheld, positions 716-752]
AAAGAACGTGGACTCCAACGTCAAAGG
[49 nt withheld, positions 780-828]
T
[91 nt withheld, positions 830-920]
G
[124 nt withheld, positions 922-1045]
GGGGATACCCCCTAGAGCCCCAGCTGGTTCTTTCCGCCTCAGAAGCCATAGAGCCCACCGCATCCCCAGC
ATGCCTGCTATTGTCTTCCCAATCCTCCCCCTTGCTGTCCTGCCCCACCCCACCCCCCAGAATAGAATGA
CACCTACTCAGACAATGCGATGCAATTTCCTCATTTTATTAGGAAAGGACAGTGGGAGTGGCACCTTCCA
GGGTCAAGGAAGGCACGGGGGAGGGGCAAACAACAGATGGCTGGCAACTAGAAGGCACAGTCGAGGCTGA
TCAGCGGGTTTAAACGGGCCCTCTAGACTCGAGCGGCCGCCACTGTGCTGGATATCTGCAGAATTCGGAT
CCTCAGGAGGCGGCAATGGCAGTGGCAGCACCCAGCTTAACAATCATCTGCTGGCAGTCGTTGCAGGAGC
GCCGGTCGCCCACCTTCTCCAGGGTGCGGGCAGCTTCGGCCAGCAGCACTGCCCGCTGGCCCGGGGAGGA
GAGGAAGGAGAGGGGCAGGTGGCGGCAGGCCAGCAGGATGGCGGTGGCCCGCTCTCGCTGGCCGGGCCAG
GCATCCACCTCTCCGTGCTTGGTGCTCTGCGTGGTGCGCCGCCGCAGGCTGTGTTCCAGCAGCTGGTGGG
TGCGGGTGGGGCTGGCTCCTGCCATCAGGCGCACGGTGGCTTCATGCAGGAACACCTTGCGGTATGCTGG
GCGGAAGCTGTGTGCCAGCCTGCGCAGGCTGCCCAGGTCCCGTTGGAAGCCCGCCAGTTCAGCGCCTGAC
GCGTGGTAGGTCTCCCCCACAGCCTGGCTGGCACTGGCCTGTTTTTGCCAGAGCGCTGTCCGTAGCGACA
GTAGCAGGTCACAGGTGAGCAGCTGGACCACGTGGTTGAGGGCAGGGTCAGAGGTGGCCCCACTGACGTT
GAGGCTGCTCCATAGGTGGCCACTGGCCCTCTCGCAATGGCAGAAGGAACTCTGCTGCCCATCTGCTTTC
CCAGGGAGTGAGGCATGCATGGCTCTGCAGGCATGGAAGATGGCCTTCACCAGGGGGCTCTCTGTCACTT
CCAGGGCCTTGGGGATGCGTTCCACTTTGGTAAAATGAGAGCGCACAGCTGCATCGTCTCCCTGGAGCCA
GCTGATGGCCACAGTGATTGCAGACGTCCACCACCGACAGATGATGTCTGGACCCAGGGCGGACTTGAGC
ACGGAGCTCCTGGAGAGTGGGGGGCTCATAACCCCCACAGAGTCCACAAAAGAATGAAGTAATTTCAAGT
ACTCCAGAGCACTGGAGAATTCACAGCTCTCTTCTTCCTGGTCTCCAGCCTTCTTCTTGGCCTGAGGTTT
CACCAAGGACTCTATAGCTCGCTCCAGCAGGTTCTTGCAGAAGGCCTGGTGGACCTGCGCAATGGGGTCA
GCTGGGTTCCTCTGGGCACAGTATAGACTCTCCTTGGCAGCTGACTTCACAGACCAGCTCCGCTCCATGA
AAAACTTCTGGCCCAGGGGGTGGCAGAGCCAGCGCAGGGAGTCAGGAACAGCACTGTGCTCGGGGCCACA
CAGGCTCTGGGCTCGGCTGAGGAAGTAGCTGGCCAGGAAGCCCAGCTTGCCTCCACACCGGGTCTTGAGC
CCCATGGCAGCAGTCAGATGGATCTCAACCAGTGTGCTCGGTGGGATCTTCTCCTCTGCACATTCAGCCA
GGTTCACGGCACACAACGCCATGTGTACATCGGAACAGGCGGATCCTGCAGGAAGCTTCCCTGTGATGTG
CAGCTGGTGCAGCCGGTGATAGGCCAGAGCCGCATCCCGGGCGCTGGTCTTAGCTTCGTCTTCAAAGCCT
GCCTCAGTGGCTGGCGTGGCCCGCCGGCACTGGAAGACTTTCTTGAGCAGCCAGCGCACCAGGCGTAGCT
TCTGCAGGCTGTAGCGGATCACGTTCCAGGAGAGGCTGCAGGCCAGGTCCAGGCGGGAGGTGGGCAGTGC
CCGGCCCAAAACTGCCAGGCAGGTTTGTAGGTTGCCGGCAGCAGCTGCAAAATCTCCTCTGGCGAGATCC
AGATCTGCCTGTTTCCGGTGCCTCCAGAAGGTGACCGAGGAGCGCGAGTGTGGCCGGATCACTGGCTCCC
CATGAACCAGCAGCTTCACAAAGACGCTCAGGACAATCACACCATTTACCAGCCATAAGAGAAGAGTAGG
CATCATCCAGTCAAACCAGCCCCCAGAACCTGACTCGAATGACAGGACACTGCGGCCAGAGCCTGAGTGT
GGGTGCTGGTCAGAGTCGTGGGCCCCTCCCCACTGCAGCAGGGAAGTCAGGGGGTTAAAGGAGAGGCACA
GGAAGGTGAGGACACACAGAAGAATCCGTGAGCGGTCTACCATGCCCAGCGCCACAGGAGGAGAGTCTGG
CTCATCTTTGACCTTTGCATCATCCAATAGAGGGCTTCCTGGCTCAGAGTCAATGGAGTAGGGAGAGAAG
CCAGCCTGGGACCCTGAGTCAGAGGCTGGGGGGGACATCAGAAGGACATTCTGATTAAAGTCCTCGATCT
TCAGGTCCACCTCATTGTCCACCAGACTGCCTAGGTCGATGCCCTTTAGAAGCTTGTTCTTTTGATTTGC
CAGCTTCAGCACCATGTTCTCCTGGCGCAGTTTATGATTGACCTGCTGCAAGTATTTGATGTAATCAATG
GCCTTCCTCAGAACGCCAGACTTGTGCATCTTGGCGTCTGTCCCCATGACCAGGTCTTTCAATTCGATGA
TTTTGTCATTGATGGAGGAGCGATATCGTTTCTCAATGATATTATGGGTTGTCCGCCTTTCTCCTTCTTT
GGGGGGCTCAAGCTGCTTGACTCCCCCAGGTACCTGCTTAATGGGCACTTTCTCTTGCCCCATCATTACA
GGCATTGTGGTCAGAATGGTCCCACTGCTGCCCACCAGGGTTGGTACTTGAAGGGCAGCCGTCTGGATAG
GGGTGGTGAGGGCGGTGAGGGCCGGGTTCTGGACCGCAGCCATAACAGGGCTGCCATCTGTCTTCAGTGT
GGTCAAAACAAGGGAATCTGTCTTGATGATCTGAGGCTGGACCAGGACCGGGACCTGCTGCACCTGTGGC
GCAGCAACTGTCTGCACCGTAGCCGGGGCAAGGGTCTGCAGCGTGCCATTGGCCGTTTGTGTCAGCACCC
GCTGGGCCTGTACTGTCTGCACCTGCTGCTGAATGGTGACCGGCTGTACCTGGGAGGATGTCACCAGGCT
TTGGACTTGAGGCTGAAGGACTTGAAAGCTAGTAGCTGCATTCTGGTATATCAAAGGCTGCTGGATGATC
CTCGTCTGCGGAGTGGTGCTGAATGTTGGCGTGATCATTACCGTCTGTTGTTGCAGCTGAGTTTGAGGTT
GAGGCTGGGGCTGGGGGCGGGGCTGAAGAATAGGAGTTGCCCTGGGTGTGGTGGGAACTGAGGTGGGAGA
AACCTTGACTTGCAGAGTTGGAGCCTGTGGGGAGGCCGCCGAGGGAGAGAAGGAAGGTAATGTGACCTGG
GTGAATGACCGTTGCACTGAAGGGTCCACAGCTCCGCTGCTGCTGCCCCTGCCATTGCTGCTGCTGCTGC
TGCTGCCACTGCTGCCGCTGCTGCTACCACTACCACCACTGCCAGGAAAGGAGCTACACAGCTGTTCTGA
AAACAAGTCAGGGAACTCTCCCACTTGATTACTGACAAATTGCAGCATCTCGTCGATGTCTCCCAGGGTC
AGCTCGTCGCCCAGCTCCGTGAGGGTCTCCATGGTCTCCAGACCACCCAGCTCGCCGCTGTCGTCACCGG
TACCTATCGATGCACCCATTTGCTGTCCACCAGTCATGCTAGCCATACCCATTTGCTGTCCACCAGTCAT
GCTAGCCATACCCATTTGCTGTCCACCAGTCATGCTAGCCATGGTGGCAAGCTTAAGTTTAAACGCTAGC
CAGCTTGGGTCTCCCTATAGTGAGTCGTATTAATTTCGATAAGCCAGTAAGCAGTGGGTTCTCTAGTTAG
CCAGAGAGCTCTGCTTATATAGACCTCCCACCGTACACGCCTACCGCCCATTTGCGTCAATGGGGCGGAG
TTGTTACGACATTTTGGAAAGTCCCGTTGATTTTGGTGCCAAAACAAACTCCCATTGACGTCAATGGGGT
GGAGACTTGGAAATCCCCGTGAGTCAAACCGCTATCCACGCCCATTGATGTACTGCCAAAACCGCATCAC
CATGGTAATAGCGATGACTAATACGTAGATGTACTGCCAAGTAGGAAAGTCCCATAAGGTCATGTACTGG
GCATAATGCCAGGCGGGCCATTTACCGTCATTGACGTCAATAGGGGGCGTACTTGGCATATGATACACTT
GATGTACTGCCAAGTGGGCAGTTTACCGTAAATACTCCACCCATTGACGTCAATGGAAAGTCCCTATTGG
CGTTACTATGGGAACATACGTCATTATTGACGTCAATGGGCGGGGGTCGTTGGGCGGTCAGCCAGGCGGG
CCATTTACCGTAAGTTATGTAACGCGGAACTCCATATATGGGCTATGAACTAATGACCCCGTAATTGATT
ACTATTAATAACTAGTCAATAATCAATGTCAACGCGTATATCTGGCCCGTACATCGCGAAGCAGCGCAAA
ACGCCTAACCCTAAGCAGATTCTTCATGCAATTGTCGGTCAAGCCTTGCCTTGTTGTAGCTTAAATTTTG
CTCGCGCACTACTCAGCGACCTCCAACACACAAGCAGGGAGCAGATACTGGCTTAACTATGCGGCATCAG
AGCAGATTGTACTGAGAGTGCACCATAGGGGATCGGGAGATCTCCCGATCCGTCGACGTCAGGTGGCACT
TTTCGGGGAAATGTGCGCGGAACCCCTATTTGTTTATTTTTCTAAATACATTCAAATATGTATCCGCTCA
TGAGACAATAACCCTGATAAATGCTTCAATAATATTGAAAAAGGAAGAGTATGAGTATTCAACATTTCCG
TGTCGCCCTTATTCCCTTTTTTGCGGCATTTTGCCTTCCTGTTTTTGCTCACCCAGAAACGCTGGTGAAA
GTAAAAGATGCTGAAGATCAGTTGGGTGCACGAGTGGGTTACATCGAACTGGATCTCAACAGCGGTAAGA
TCCTTGAGAGTTTTCGCCCCGAAGAACGTTTTCCAATGATGAGCACTTTTAAAGTTCTGCTATGTGGCGC
GGTATTATCCCGTATTGACGCCGGGCAAGAGCAACTCGGTCGCCGCATACACTATTCTCAGAATGACTTG
GTTGAGTACTCACCAGTCACAGAAAAGCATCTTACGGATGGCATGACAGTAAGAGAATTATGCAGTGCTG
CCATAACCATGAGTGATAACACTGCGGCCAACTTACTTCTGACAACGATCGGAGGACCGAAGGAGCTAAC
CGCTTTTTTGCACAACATGGGGGATCATGTAACTCGCCTTGATCGTTGGGAACCGGAGCTGAATGAAGCC
ATACCAAACGACGAGCGTGACACCACGATGCCTGTAGCAATGGCAACAACGTTGCGCAAACTATTAACTG
GCGAACTACTTACTCTAGCTTCCCGGCAACAATTAATAGACTGGATGGAGGCGGATAAAGTTGCAGGACC
ACTTCTGCGCTCGGCCCTTCCGGCTGGCTGGTTTATTGCTGATAAATCTGGAGCCGGTGAGCGTGGGTCT
CGCGGTATCATTGCAGCACTGGGGCCAGATGGTAAGCCCTCCCGTATCGTAGTTATCTACACGACGGGGA
GTCAGGCAACTATGGATGAACGAAATAGACAGATCGCTGAGATAGGTGCCTCACTGATTAAGCATTGGTA
ACTGTCAGACCAAGTTTACTCATATATACTTTAGATTGATTTAAAACTTCATTTTTAATTTAAAAGGATC
TAGGTGAAGATCCTTTTTGATAATCTCATGACCAAAATCCCTTAACGTGAGTTTTCGTTCCACTGAGCGT
CAGACCCCGTAGAAAAGATCAAAGGATCTTCTTGAGATCCTTTTTTTCTGCGCGTAATCTGCTGCTTGCA
AACAAAAAAACCACCGCTACCAGCGGTGGTTTGTTTGCCGGATCAAGAGCTACCAACTCTTTTTCCGAAG
GTAACTGGCTTCAGCAGAGCGCAGATACCAAATACTGTTCTTCTAGTGTAGCCGTAGTTAGGCCACCACT
TCAAGAACTCTGTAGCACCGCCTACATACCTCGCTCTGCTAATCCTGTTACCAGTGGCTGCTGCCAGTGG
CGATAAGTCGTGTCTTACCGGGTTGGACTCAAGACGATAGTTACCGGATAAGGCGCAGCGGTCGGGCTGA
ACGGGGGGTTCGTGCACACAGCCCAGCTTGGAGCGAACGACCTACACCGAACTGAGATACCTACAGCGTG
AGCTATGAGAAAGCGCCACGCTTCCCGAAGGGAGAAAGGCGGACAGGTATCCGGTAAGCGGCAGGGTCGG
AACAGGAGAGCGCACGAGGGAGCTTCCAGGGGGAAACGCCTGGTATCTTTATAGTCCTGTCGGGTTTCGC
CACCTCTGACTTGAGCGTCGATTTTTGTGATGCTCGTCAGGGGGGCGGAGCCTATGGAAAAACGCCAGCA
ACGCGGCCTTTTTACGGTTCCTGGCCTTTTGCTGGCCTTTTGCTCACATGTTCTTTCCTGCGTTATCCCC
TGATTCTGTGGATAACCGTATTACCGCCTTTGAGTGAGCTGATACCGCTCGCCGCAGCCGAACGACCGAG
CGCAGCGAGTCAGTGAGCGAGGAAGCGGAAGAGCGCCCAATACGCAAACCGCCTCTCCCCGCGCGTTGGC
CGATTCATTAATGCAGCTGGCACGACAGGTTTCCCGACTGGAAAGCGGGCAGTGAGCGCAACGCAATTAA
TGTGAGTTAGCTCACTCATTAGGCACCCCAGGCTTTACACTTTATGCTTCCGGCTCGTATGTTGTGTGGA
ATTGTGAGCGGATAACAATTTCACACAGGAAACAGCTATGACCATGATTACGCCAAGCTCTAGCTAGAGG
TCGACGGTATACAGACATGATAAGATACATTGATGAGTTTGGACAAACCACAACTAGAATGCAGTGAAAA
AAATGCTTTATTTGTGAAATTTGTGATGCTATTGCTTTATTTGTAACCATTATAAGCTGCAATAAACAAG
TTGGGGTGGGCGAAGAACTCCAGCATGAGATCCCCGCGCTGGAGGATCATCCAGCCGGCGTCCCGGAAAA
CGATTCCGAAGCCCAACCTTTCATAGAAGGCGGCGGTGGAATCGAAATCTCGTGATGGCAGGTTGGGCGT
CGCTTGGTCGGTCATTTCGAACCCCAGAGTCCCGCTCAGAAGAACTCGTCAAGAAGGCGATAGAAGGCGA
TGCGCTGCGAATCGGGAGCGGCGATACCGTAAAGCACGAGGAAGCGGTCAGCCCATTCGCCGCCAAGCTC
TTCAGCAATATCACGGGTAGCCAACGCTATGTCCTGATAGCGGTCCGCCACACCCAGCCGGCCACAGTCG
ATGAATCCAGAAAAGCGGCCATTTTCCACCATGATATTCGGCAAGCAGGCATCGCCATGGGTCACGACGA
GATCCTCGCCGTCGGGCATGCGCGCCTTGAGCCTGGCGAACAGTTCGGCTGGCGCGAGCCCCTGATGCTC
TTCGTCCAGATCATCCTGATCGACAAGACCGGCTTCCATCCGAGTACGTGCTCGCTCGATGCGATGTTTC
GCTTGGTGGTCGAATGGGCAGGTAGCCGGATCAAGCGTATGCAGCCGCCGCATTGCATCAGCCATGATGG
ATACTTTCTCGGCAGGAGCAAGGTGAGATGACAGGAGATCCTGCCCCGGCACTTCGCCCAATAGCAGCCA
GTCCCTTCCCGCTTCAGTGACAACGTCGAGCACAGCTGCGCAAGGAACGCCCGTCGTGGCCAG
